Addgene plasmid #27062: pGMEH-P38-luxAB-ssrAec
Depositing lab: Dirk Schnappinger. Depositing organization: Cornell University. Publication: Protein inactivation in mycobacteria by controlled proteolysis and its application to deplete the beta subunit of RNA polymerase. Kim JH, Wei JR, Wallach JB, Robbins RS, Rubin EJ, Schnappinger D. Nucleic Acids Res. 2011 Mar;39(6):2210-20. doi: 10.1093/nar/gkq1149 PubMed 21075796.
Backbone
  Vector backbone: pDE43-MEH
  Backbone size w/o insert (bp): 7843
  Vector type: Bacterial Expression
Growth in bacteria
  Bacterial resistance: Hygromycin, 200 μg/mL
  Growth temperature: 37°C
  Growth strain: DH5alpha
  Copy number: High Copy
Gene/Insert
  Gene/Insert name: P#38-luxAB-ssrAec
  Species: synthetic gene
  Insert size (bp): 2652
  Cloning method: Restriction Enzyme
  Sequencing primers: 5′ n/a
Terms and licenses: Academic/Nonprofit Terms; Industry Terms: Not Available to Industry
How to cite: pGMEH-P38-luxAB-ssrAec was a gift from Dirk Schnappinger (Addgene plasmid # 27062 ; http://n2t.net/addgene:27062 ; RRID:Addgene_27062)
