[The description below was written by a language model from this plasmid's Addgene catalogue record and pLannotate feature annotations shown in this document.]
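Description:
pGMEH-P38-luxAB-ssrAec is a bacterial expression plasmid built on the pDE43-MEH backbone and assembled, judging from the attB4, attB1, attB2 and attB3 sites flanking the payload, by multisite Gateway recombination (although the catalogue lists restriction cloning as the method). It is propagated in E. coli at high copy through a ColE1/pUC-type origin and selected with hygromycin by means of the Streptomyces hygroscopicus hygromycin phosphotransferase gene. The associated publication concerns controlled proteolysis in mycobacteria, so the plasmid is evidently meant for use in that host. However, a stretch of nearly 3 kb downstream of the hygromycin marker is unannotated, and the record does not identify any mycobacterial replication or integration element. Many of the small annotated fragments (lacZ, lacY, lacI, bla, celB, RSF ori, an SV40 poly(A) signal) are short partial matches and are probably backbone remnants or spurious hits rather than functional parts.

The insert, described as a synthetic gene of about 2.65 kb, consists of a promoter designated P#38 driving luxA and luxB, which encode the alpha and beta subunits of Vibrio harveyi bacterial luciferase. The promoter itself is not annotated, but it presumably lies between the attB1 and attB2 sites upstream of luxA. The "ssrAec" suffix indicates an E. coli-type ssrA degradation tag, a short C-terminal peptide that targets proteins to ClpXP-type proteases. It is not annotated separately, and the record does not state exactly where it is fused. A short luxE fragment follows luxB. The construct most likely serves as a luminescent reporter for measuring how the degradation tag affects protein stability, in support of engineering regulated protein depletion systems.
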