Features (pLannotate 1.2.2; 21 found; start..end, strand, type, name):
     17..174     +  CDS            lacZα (fragment): LacZα fragment of β-galactosidase; lacZ fragment
    180..234     -  misc_feature   bom (fragment): basis of mobility region from pBR322
    228..332     +  CDS            lacZ (fragment): β-galactosidase; lacZ
    384..596     +  CDS            lacY (fragment): LACY_ECOLI - Experimental evidence at protein level: Swiss-Prot protein existence level 1. Responsible for transport of beta-galactosides into the cell, with the concomitant import of a proton (symport system). Can transport lactose, melibiose, lactulose or the analog methyl-1-thio-beta,D- galactopyranoside (TMG), but not sucrose or fructose (PubMed:1848449, PubMed:18177889, PubMed:22106930). The substrate specificity is directed toward the galactopyranosyl moiety of the substrate (PubMed:22106930). From Escherichia coli (strain K12).
    596..730     +  polyA_signal   SV40 poly(A) signal: SV40 polyadenylation signal
    783..810     -  terminator     rrnB T2 terminator: transcription terminator T2 from the E. coli rrnB gene
    833..888     -  CDS            lacI (fragment): lac repressor; lacI; The lac repressor binds to the lac operator to inhibit transcription in E. coli. This inhibition can be relieved by adding lactose or isopropyl-β-D-thiogalactopyranoside (IPTG).
   1071..1659    -  rep_origin     ori: high-copy-number ColE1/pMB1/pBR322/pUC origin of replication
   1831..1906    -  CDS            bla(M) (fragment): β-lactamase lacking the signal sequence; bla(M); allows cytosolic expression of β-lactamase
   2023..3015    +  CDS            hyg: KHYB_STRHY - Experimental evidence at protein level: Swiss-Prot protein existence level 1. The aminoglycoside phosphotransferases achieve inactivation of their antibiotic substrates by phosphorylation. From Streptomyces hygroscopicus.
   5857..5887    -  misc_feature   MCS (fragment): pBluescript multiple cloning site
   6028..6093    +  rep_origin     RSF ori (fragment): Plasmids containing the RSF 1030 origin of replication can be propagated in E. coli cells that contain additional plasmids with compatible origins.
   6153..6173    +  protein_bind   attB4: mutant version of attB; core recombination site for the Gateway® BP reaction BP Clonase™
   6178..6198    +  protein_bind   attB1: mutant version of attB; core recombination site for the Gateway® BP reaction BP Clonase™
   6573..6668    -  CDS            celB (fragment): PGM_KOMXY - Protein inferred from homology: Swiss-Prot protein existence level 3. This enzyme participates in both the breakdown and synthesis of glucose. From Komagataeibacter xylinus (Gluconacetobacter xylinus).
   6693..6717    -  protein_bind   attB2: mutant version of attB; recombination site for the Gateway® BP reaction BP Clonase™
   6749..7813    +  CDS            luxA: LUXA_VIBHA - Experimental evidence at protein level: Swiss-Prot protein existence level 1. Light-emitting reaction in luminous bacteria. From Vibrio harveyi (Beneckea harveyi).
   7843..8814    +  CDS            luxB: LUXB_VIBHA - Experimental evidence at protein level: Swiss-Prot protein existence level 1. Light-emitting reaction in luminous bacteria. The specific role of the beta subunit is unknown, but it is absolutely required for bioluminescence activity. From Vibrio harveyi (Beneckea harveyi).
   8944..9054    +  CDS            luxE (fragment): LUXE_VIBHA - Protein inferred from homology: Swiss-Prot protein existence level 3. Acyl-protein synthetase activates tetradecanoic acid. It is a component of the fatty acid reductase complex responsible for converting tetradecanoic acid to the aldehyde which serves as substrate in the luciferase-catalyzed reaction. From Vibrio harveyi (Beneckea harveyi).
   9089..9125    +  misc_feature   MCS (fragment): pBluescript multiple cloning site
   9126..13      -  protein_bind   attB3 (across the origin): mutant version of attB; core recombination site for the Gateway® BP reaction BP Clonase™
>Addgene plasmid #27062 | pGMEH-P38-luxAB-ssrAec | depositor full sequence | sequence record 12803 | Author sequence
TTATACATAGTTGATAATTCACTGGCCGTCGTTTTACAACGTCGTGACTGGGAAAACCCTGGCGTTACCC
AACTTAATCGCCTTGCAGCACATCCCCCTTTCGCCAGCTGGCGTAATAGCGAAGAGGCCCGCACCGATCG
CCCTTCCCAACAGTTGCGCAGCCTGAATGGCGAATGGCGCCTGATGCGGTATTTTCTCCTTACGCATCTG
TGCGGTATTTCACACCGCATATGGGGATTGGTGGCGACGACTCCTGGAGCCCGTCAGTATCGGCGGAATT
CCAGCTGAGCGCCGGTCGCTACCATTACCAGTTGGTCTGGTGTCAAAAATAATAATAACCGGGCAGGCCA
TGTCTGCCCGTATTTCGCGTAAGGAAATCCATTATGTACTATTTAAAAAACACAAACTTTTGGATGTTCG
GTTTATTCTTTTTCTTTTACTTTTTTATCATGGGAGCCTACTTCCCGTTTTTCCCGATTTGGCTACATGA
CATCAACCATATCAGCAAAAGTGATACGGGTATTATTTTTGCCGCTATTTCTCTGTTCTCGCTATTATTC
CAACCGCTGTTTGGTCTGCTTTCTGACAAACTCGGAACTTGTTTATTGCAGCTTATAATGGTTACAAATA
AAGCAATAGCATCACAAATTTCACAAATAAAGCATTTTTTTCACTGCATTCTAGTTGTGGTTTGTCCAAA
CTCATCAATGTATCTTATCATGTCTGGATCCTCTAGAGTCGACCTGCAGGTTTAAACGCGGCCGCAAACA
GTATTAAACGCAAAAAGGCCATCCGTCAGGATGGCCTTCTGCTTAGCTAATCAACTAGTTCTAGCTGCAT
TAATGAATCGGCCAACGCGCGGGGAGAGGCGGTTTGCGTATTGGGCGCTCTTCCGCTTCCTCGCTCACTG
ACTCGCTGCGCTCGGTCGTTCGGCTGCGGCGAGCGGTATCAGCTCACTCAAAGGCGGTAATACGGTTATC
CACAGAATCAGGGGATAACGCAGGAAAGAACATGTGAGCAAAAGGCCAGCAAAAGGCCAGGAACCGTAAA
AAGGCCGCGTTGCTGGCGTTTTTCCATAGGCTCCGCCCCCCTGACGAGCATCACAAAAATCGACGCTCAA
GTCAGAGGTGGCGAAACCCGACAGGACTATAAAGATACCAGGCGTTTCCCCCTGGAAGCTCCCTCGTGCG
CTCTCCTGTTCCGACCCTGCCGCTTACCGGATACCTGTCCGCCTTTCTCCCTTCGGGAAGCGTGGCGCTT
TCTCATAGCTCACGCTGTAGGTATCTCAGTTCGGTGTAGGTCGTTCGCTCCAAGCTGGGCTGTGTGCACG
AACCCCCCGTTCAGCCCGACCGCTGCGCCTTATCCGGTAACTATCGTCTTGAGTCCAACCCGGTAAGACA
CGACTTATCGCCACTGGCAGCAGCCACTGGTAACAGGATTAGCAGAGCGAGGTATGTAGGCGGTGCTACA
GAGTTCTTGAAGTGGTGGCCTAACTACGGCTACACTAGAAGGACAGTATTTGGTATCTGCGCTCTGCTGA
AGCCAGTTACCTTCGGAAAAAGAGTTGGTAGCTCTTGATCCGGCAAACAAACCACCGCTGGTAGCGGTGG
TTTTTTTGTTTGCAAGCAGCAGATTACGCGCAGAAAAAAAGGATCTCAAGAAGATCCTTTGATCTTTTCT
ACGGGGTCTGACGCTCAGTGGAACGAAAACTCACGTTAAGGGATTTTGGTCATGAGATTATCAAAAAGGA
TCTTCACCTAGATCCTTTTAAATTAAAAATGAAGTTTTAAATCAATCTAAAGTATATATGAGTAAACTTG
GTCTGACAGTTACCAATGCTTAATCAGTGAGGCACCTATCTCAGCGATCTGTCTATTTCGTTCATCCATA
GTTGCCTGACTCCCCGGACGTGGCCGACCAGCCCGTCATCGTCAACGCCTGACCGCGGTGCGGACAGGCC
GTGTCGCGACCGGCCGTGCGGAATTAAGCCGGCCCGTACCCTGTGAATAGAGGTCCGCTGTGACACAAGA
ATCCCTGTTACTTCTCGACCGTATTGATTCGGATGATTCCTACGCGAGCCTGCGGAACGACCAGGAATTC
TGGGAGCCGCTGGCCCGCCGAGCCCTGGAGGAGCTCGGGCTGCCGGTGCCGCCGGTGCTGCGGGTGCCCG
GCGAGAGCACCAACCCCGTACTGGTCGGCGAGCCCGACCCGGTGATCAAGCTGTTCGGCGAGCACTGGTG
CGGTCCGGAGAGCCTCGCGTCGGAGTCGGAGGCGTACGCGGTCCTGGCGGACGCCCCGGTGCCGGTGCCC
CGCCTCCTCGGCCGCGGCGAGCTGCGGCCCGGCACCGGAGCCTGGCCGTGGCCCTACCTGGTGATGAGCC
GGATGACCGGCACCACCTGGCGGTCCGCGATGGACGGCACGACCGACCGGAACGCGCTGCTCGCCCTGGC
CCGCGAACTCGGCCGGGTGCTCGGCCGGCTGCACAGGGTGCCGCTGACCGGGAACACCGTGCTCACCCCC
CATTCCGAGGTCTTCCCGGAACTGCTGCGGGAACGCCGCGCGGCGACCGTCGAGGACCACCGCGGGTGGG
GCTACCTCTCGCCCCGGCTGCTGGACCGCCTGGAGGACTGGCTGCCGGACGTGGACACGCTGCTGGCCGG
CCGCGAACCCCGGTTCGTCCACGGCGACCTGCACGGGACCAACATCTTCGTGGACCTGGCCGCGACCGAG
GTCACCGGGATCGTCGACTTCACCGACGTCTATGCGGGAGACTCCCGCTACAGCCTGGTGCAACTGCATC
TCAACGCCTTCCGGGGCGACCGCGAGATCCTGGCCGCGCTGCTCGACGGGGCGCAGTGGAAGCGGACCGA
GGACTTCGCCCGCGAACTGCTCGCCTTCACCTTCCTGCACGACTTCGAGGTGTTCGAGGAGACCCCGCTG
GATCTCTCCGGCTTCACCGATCCGGAGGAACTGGCGCAGTTCCTCTGGGGGCCGCCGGACACCGCCCCCG
GCGCCTGACGCCCCGGGCCGCCCGGCGCCGCCCCCGGCCCCCGGCGGCCGGCCGCCCGGAGCCCCGCCCG
CGCTCGGGAGCCCCGGGCCCGCGCCGAAGCCCGCTGCTGCGAGCCCGGAGCGGGCCGGCCGACGGCGGTG
CGGGCCCGGCGGCGGACGCTCAGCAGCGGCGGGCGTGAAAGGCCCTGGCATCCTCGATCATCTCCTCCAG
GGTGGTCGGCCGAGCTTCCATCCCAGCTCGGCAAGGATCAACGAGGACAGTCGCACGACGAAGTTCTTCT
GGATCGCGCCCGTGCTGGAAGCACTCAACCTCGAAGCGTGTGGTTGCGGAGCCATCTAGCAACCACACGA
AACATGCGCAACGAACCGCGCAACGAACAACGCCTAGAACTGGCCCTAGATGAGCTGACTCGTATCGTTG
GTAAACCTAGTTTGACCAGCATGTTTTAACTACGTTCGGTGAGCTGTCAACGGGGCCTGTAACGGCACAA
CGAACCGTGCAACGAGAGTGGCCACGGATGCCACCACAGGCACTACAACGGAGTTCGCCACGTACATCAC
CACAACCACCGATTCTGGCGGTGAGCTCCCCGATATTCAGCGGAAATGGCTTGGTATCGACCAAGATTCG
TAGAACCCCGTCTCGTCTGGCTGGTATTCAAAACGGGCGCAACGAAACACGCAACGAGACAGGCATGGCC
CAAACCAGAAAACTAGCGTCTACCAGGACTTTTACCTGTCCGACCCGTTGCAACGGAACCCCCCACGGAA
CCCCCGCGACACCCGCTCCCCAATTGCGTTAGAACAGCGGTGGATTGTCGGCTTCGTTGTGGGCCTTTTG
AGCCGCTTCCTGTTCTGCCGCACGCTCTTTCCTCGCCCGATAGCCGAGTCGCTTAACGGTGTCCAGATGC
AGCCCGAAATGTTTGGCCGTTTGCGGCCAAGAGTGGCCCTCGTCGTCGTGATAGGCGCGGATGCGTTCGC
GGCGTGCAGCCTGCTCGGCGAGCCACTCGCTGCGTTCCTGCGCCACGAGCCGGACGACGTGGCGTTCGGA
TAGTCCGGTGATTCGAGCGCCTTCGGCGGCGGTCACGCGCCGCTTTTTGCGGACAGTCGGCTGCCGGTTG
TAGCCGTCGCTGTAGCCGTCGCTGTAGCCGTCGCTCATAGCAATGCCTCCATGGCTGACGCGGACTTTGC
GCGCCGCGCAACTGTGCTCGCCGCCGTGCGCGCTGCTGCGCCCTTCCGCGAGATGGCCGACTGGCGCGCA
CTGAGTGTGGCCTCGTAGACCACGATCCCGTCCGCCCAAATGCGCGACTTGGTTGTGATCCAACGCCAAA
TGCTGTTGGCGATGGCGCGGACCTCGCTGTCCGGTAGCGGTCCGGGACACACGTCGTTGCACGGGAATTC
GGCGTTTCGCGCGTGGCACTCGGCATAGATCGCGCGGCCGAGTCCGTCCACGTTCCGGGTCGGCAGGTAG
ATCCGCATGAGGGCGGGACGATAGGCCCACAACCTGACGGAATCGAACAGTGCGCAATTCCGCCCTAGCG
GCGTCGGAGCCGCTTTGTACGTGGTCTGCTGACGCCAGCGCGGCGGTGGCATGTTCGCGCCGAGCTCGGC
CTCGATGTGGCTGAGTGTGTAGAGATCTGAGTGGAGCCATTCCGTTTCCCAGGCGATGTGGCCGGGGTTT
TTGGTCATGAGGCCTGAGTAACTGCGGTCGCCGTCGACGGCGCGCCGAAGGCCTTCGGCGCACGCCGCCA
TGTATGCGAGCGGCTTACGCCGCGCGTATTCGGTGCGTGGAACAGGGGCGTTGAGTGCCCACACTGCGTG
TGCGTGGCCGTTGGCGCGATTGCCCACGATCGCGTTGGGCAGCGGATGGGACCCCCGGGCGCTGAGCGCT
CGGAGCGCTGCGTCTGGATGGTCTACGTCCACGACCAGCAGGTTTGCCAGCGCTGTTGGGTTCGCCTCGA
TGTACCGGCGGCCTAGGGCCGACGCGCGGCTTTGGCGGTAGATCCCCTCGAGCAGATCGTCGCTTGCCAG
CGGCCAGTACGGCAGCCAGAGCTGCTCAAATTCGTCGGCGACGTGGCTCACGCTTGGTAGTAGACCACGA
TTAATCACCGGTGTATGGTCCGACACGAGCTCCAAGTCAGATATTTCGCTGAGGGGCCACCCCACAACTG
CACACTCCCCCGCTCTCCCGTCGAGCCCTGGTGGTGGAACACCAGCGACAGCCGAGCACCCCCAACCACC
TGTACCAACCAGGAGGAACACATGCGTCGTTTCGAGGACGTTTCCGGGCCGCTGAGAGCCGCTGTGGCGG
CCGTACACGCCGCCTTAGACCCGTTAGACCCCCTGCCGCCTGAATGCGCGGGTACGAGCCACACAGCGCC
CGAACTTACGGAGCTGGTGGGCTCACCTGGCTTTATGGCGTACGAATCGGCTGTGTGCGACCTGTTGGGC
GAGGTGAGGTACGCGCTACTCACGCTGGCAAGGGCGACACAGCCGCCCCACCGAGCCCGCACGGCCGCGC
GCGGTGTCAACAACCGGGTGAGTCGTGCACACCAGCAGGTGTTCGAGGCTTGGCTCGAAGTGCAGGACAT
CGTGGCGAACGCCGCCCGATGAGCCGCGCCTTACGCTGGCTGCCAGCCGTTCGCGGGCTGGTTGGTGCAG
CGCGTCGAGCGGTTAGAGGCCCTGCGGTGTTCCACCACCGCAGGCCTCGCCCTTTTTAAGGCTGAATTTG
CTTGTCTCCGAATCCAACTGGCTTGTCCAAGGGTGTATCTACGCTTAATCCAAAGTTCAAACGAGGGGAT
TACACATGACCAACTTCGATAACGTTCTCGGCTCGATGATCCCCGGCGGGCCCCCCCTCGAGGTCGACGG
TATCGATTTAATTAATATGCATCAATTGATTTAAATACTAGTGTTAACTATTTAATTGGGGACCCTAGAG
GTCCCCTTTTTTATTTTAAAAATTTTTTCNAAGGGGACCTCTAGGGTCCCCAGCTGGCTAGCGAGTCATG
AGGTNACCATGTTCTTTCCTGCGTTATCCCCTGATTCTGTGGATAACCGTATTACCGCCTTTGAGTGAGC
TGATACCAGCGGATAACAATTTCACACAGGAAACAGCTATGACCATGATTACGCCAAGCTATCAACTTTG
TATAGAAAAGTTGAATTCAAGTTTGTACAAAAAAGCAGGCTTATTGGATCACGCCGCGAGCGTGTCGGTG
TTCGAAGACCTGGGAATCCAGCAGGCGCCCAACAGCACCGTCTGCTCCGTCTTCTCCAGAAAGGCGACTA
CGCGGTCCTCCTCGTCGGTGGGTACGCAGCCGAATGCCCGCGGGTCGCCCACCCGCACCAGTTGCAGCGT
GACATCGGCTCGATTGCTTCGGTGGAAGTCCAGCAGTTGGGCCAGATCCGCGAGGGCCCCCCGTGAACAT
CGTCGTGGTAACCAGCGTGTCGGCTTTGGCTGTGGCCGTGGTGCATTCGGTGGCGTTTGCGATCAAGGGG
CGTCACGGCGAGGACCTGGTCGACCGCTGGAACCGTGAGGGCATCGGTGCACACCGCGGGATCAGACCGT
CGACGAACCATTTGAATCCGACCGGTACCTCAACGAGTTGACGGCCGATCACGTCCAGGTTATGTTCGAT
GACGATCACCGTATTGCCCTTGTCGACCAGGCCGTTGATCCGACCCAGCTTTCTTGTACAAAGTGGTTAA
TTAACAGGATCCCAAATAAGGAAATGTTATGAAATTTGGAAACTTCCTTCTCACTTATCAGCCACCTGAG
CTATCTCAGACCGAAGTGATGAAGCGATTGGTTAATCTGGGCAAAGCGTCTGAAGGTTGTGGCTTCGACA
CCGTTTGGTTGCTAGAGCACCACTTCACTGAATTTGGGTTGTTAGGGAATCCTTATGTTGCTGCCGCACA
CCTATTAGGTGCGACAGAAACGCTCAACGTTGGCACTGCAGCTATCGTATTGCCGACTGCCCATCCGGTT
CGACAAGCAGAAGACGTAAACCTACTGGATCAAATGTCAAAAGGACGATTCCGTTTTGGTATTTGTCGCG
GTTTGTACGATAAAGATTTTCGTGTCTTTGGTACAGACATGGATAACAGCCGAGCCTTAATGGACTGTTG
GTATGACTTGATGAAAGAAGGCTTCAATGAAGGCTATATCGCGGCGGATAACGAACATATTAAGTTCCCG
AAAATCCAACTGAATCCATCGGCTTACACACAAGGTGGTGCTCCTGTTTATGTCGTCGCGGAGTCAGCAT
CAACGACAGAATGGGCTGCAGAGCGTGGCCTACCAATGATTCTAAGCTGGATCATCAACACTCACGAGAA
GAAAGCGCAGCTTGATCTTTACAACGAAGTCGCGACTGAACATGGCTACGATGTGACTAAGATTGACCAC
TGTTTGTCTTACATCACCTCCGTCGATCATGACTCAAATAGAGCCAAAGATATTTGCCGCAACTTCTTGG
GCCATTGGTACGACTCATACGTGAATGCCACCAAGATTTTTGACGACTCTGACCAAACAAAAGGTTACGA
CTTCAATAAAGGTCAATGGCGTGATTTTGTGTTGAAAGGCCACAAAGACACCAATCGCCGAATTGATTAC
AGCTACGAAATCAACCCAGTAGGGACGCCTGAAGAGTGTATCGCGATTATCCAGCAAGATATTGATGCGA
CGGGTATTGACAATATTTGTTGTGGTTTTGAAGCAAACGGTTCTGAAGAAGAAATTATCGCATCTATGAA
GCTATTCCAGTCTGATGTGATGCCATATCTCAAAGAAAAACAGTAATTAATATTTTCTAAAAGGAAAGAG
ACATGAAATTTGGATTATTCTTCCTCAATTTTATGAATTCAAAGCGTTCTTCTGATCAAGTCATCGAAGA
AATGTTAGATACCGCACATTACGTAGATCAGTTGAAGTTTGACACGTTGGCTGTTTACGAAAACCATTTC
TCGAACAATGGTGTGGTTGGTGCCCCACTAACAGTGGCTGGTTTTTTACTTGGTATGACAAAGAACGCCA
AAGTGGCTTCGTTGAATCACGTCATTACCACGCATCATCCAGTACGTGTGGCGGAAGAAGCGTGTCTACT
TGACCAAATGAGTGAAGGCCGTTTTGCCTTTGGCTTTAGTGATTGTGAAAAGAGTGCAGATTTTCGCTTC
TTTAATCGACCAACGGATTCTCAGTTTCAGTTGTTCAGTGAGTGTCACAAGATCATCAATGATGCATTCA
CTACTGGGTACTGCCATCCAAACAATGATTTTTATAGTTTTCCTAAAATCTCCGTTAACCCACACGCGTT
CACTGAAGGCGGTCCTGCGCAATTTGTGAATGCGACGAGCAAAGAAGTGGTTGAATGGGCGGCTAAGTTA
GGGCTTCCACTCGTGTTTAGATGGGACGACTCAAACGCTCAAAGAAAAGAATACGCCGGTTTGTACCACG
AAGTTGCTCAGGCACATGGTGTCGATGTTAGTCAGGTTCGACACAAGCTGACGCTGCTGGTCAACCAAAA
TGTAGATGGTGAAGCAGCAAGGGCAGAAGCTCGCGTGTATTTGGAAGAGTTTGTCCGTGAATCTTACTCA
AATACCGACTTTGAGCAAAAAATGGGAGAGCTGTTGTCAGAAAATGCCATCGGTACTTATGAAGAAAGTA
CTCAGGCAGCGCGAGTTGCGATTGAGTGTTGTGGTGCCGCGGACCTATTGATGTCTTTTGAGTCGATGGA
AGATAAAGCGCAGCAAAGAGCGGTTATCGATGTGGTAAACGCCAACATCGTCAAATACCACTCGGCCGCC
AACGACGAGAACTACGCTTTAGCAGCTTAATGACTAGTCGTTTAACTGATGCTGAAGGGGCAGCGATGCC
CCTTATATCACCATTCTTTTCGCGCGATAGCGCTAACTAATAGAGGCATTTATATGGACGTACTTTCAGC
GGTTAAGCAGGAAAATATCGCAGCGAGCACAGAAATCGATGACTTGATTTTCATGGGAACTCCTCAGCAA
TGGTCATTGCAGGAACAAAAACAGCCGGATCTCGAGCTCGCGAAAGCTCTGATTTAAATGGATCCCCCGG
GCTGCAGGAATTCGATATCAAGCTTCAACTTTA
