>Addgene plasmid #27062 | pGMEH-P38-luxAB-ssrAec | addgene partial sequence | sequence record 33320 | 27062 with M13pUC-fwd (5' CCCAGTCACGACGTTGTAAAACG 3')
ATAAAGTTGAAGCTTGATATCGAATTCCTGCAGCCCGGGGGATCCATTTAAATCAGAGCTTTCGCGAGCT
CGAGATCCGGCTGTTTTTGTTCCTGCAATGACCATTGCTGAGGAGTTCCCATGAAAATCAAGTCATCGAT
TTCTGTGCTCGCTGCGATATTTTCCTGCTTAACCGCTGAAAGTACGTCCATATAAATGCCTCTATTAGTT
AGCGCTATCGCGCGAAAAGAATGGTGATATAAGGGGCATCGCTGCCCCTTCAGCATCAGTTAAACGACTA
GTCATTAAGCTGCTAAAGCGTAGTTCTCGTCGTTGGCGGCCGAGTGGTATTTGACGATGTTGGCGTTTAC
CACATCGATAACCGCTCTTTGCTGCGCTTTATCTTCCATCGACTCAAAAGACATCAATAGGTCCGCGGCA
CCACAACACTCAATCGCAACTCGCGCTGCCTGAGTACTTTCTTCATAAGTACCGATGGCATTTTCTGACA
ACAGCTCTCCCATTTTTTGCTCAAAGTCGGTATTTGAGTAAGATTCACGGACAAACTCTTCCAAATACAC
GCGAGCTTCTGCCCTTGCTGCTTCACCATCTACATTTTGGTTGACCAGCAGCGTCAGCTTGTGTCGAACC
TGACTAACATCGACACCATGTGCCTGAGCAACTTCGTGGTACAAACCGGCGTATTCTTTTCTTTGAGCGT
TTGAGTCGTCCCATCTAAACACGAGTGGAAGCCCTAACTTAGCCGCCCATTCAACCACTTCTTTGCTCGT
CGCATTCACAAATTGCGCAGGACCGCCTTCAGTGAACGCGTGTGGGTTAACGGAGATTTTAGGAAAACTA
TAAAAATCATTGTTTGGATGGCAGTACCCAGTAGTGAATGCATCATTGATGATCTTGTGACACTCACTGA
ACAACTGAAACTGAGAATCCGTTGGTCGATTAAAGAAGCGAAAATCTGCACTC
